Addgene plasmid #109512: actc1b-mKate2-EHD1a
Purpose: Muscle specific zebrafish expression of mKate2 fused to EHD1a
Depositing lab: Rob Parton. Depositing organization: University of Queensland, Institute for Molecular Bioscience. Publication: In vivo cell biological screening identifies an endocytic capture mechanism for T-tubule formation. Hall TE, Martel N, Ariotti N, Xiong Z, Lo HP, Ferguson C, Rae J, Lim YW, Parton RG. Nat Commun. 2020 Jul 24;11(1):3711. doi: 10.1038/s41467-020-17486-w. PubMed 32709891.
Backbone
  Vector backbone: pDEST-actc1b-mKate2-ccdb
  Vector type: Zebrafish plasmids
Growth in bacteria
  Bacterial resistance: Ampicillin, 100 μg/mL
  Growth temperature: 37°C
  Growth strain: DH5alpha
  Copy number: High Copy
Gene/Insert
  Gene/Insert name: EHD1a
  Species: D. rerio (zebrafish)
  Entrez Gene: zgc:77049 (a.k.a. MGC77049)
  Tag / fusion protein: mKate2 (N terminal on insert)
  Cloning method: Gateway Cloning
Terms and licenses: Academic/Nonprofit Terms; Industry Terms: Not Available to Industry
How to cite: actc1b-mKate2-EHD1a was a gift from Rob Parton (Addgene plasmid # 109512 ; http://n2t.net/addgene:109512 ; RRID:Addgene_109512)
