[The description below was written by a language model from this plasmid's Addgene catalogue record and pLannotate feature annotations shown in this document.]
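Description:
actc1b-mKate2-EHD1a is a zebrafish expression plasmid made by Gateway recombination into the destination vector pDEST-actc1b-mKate2-ccdb, and it is designed to express a red fluorescent fusion of zebrafish EHD1a specifically in muscle. In bacteria it is maintained as a high-copy plasmid through a ColE1/pUC-type origin and is selected with ampicillin via the β-lactamase gene. Leftover pBluescript-type elements are also present, including a partial M13 origin, lac promoter/operator, T3 promoter and MCS fragment.

The payload is laid out as a multisite Gateway assembly. An attB4 site and an attB1 site flank a region of about 4 kb that the automated annotation leaves essentially unlabelled. Given the construct name and stated purpose, this region presumably holds the actc1b (cardiac-type alpha-actin) muscle promoter, but the feature tables do not annotate it directly, and the tiny "copia promoter" hit inside it is probably spurious. After attB1 comes the mKate2 coding sequence, a monomeric, rapidly maturing red fluorescent protein. It is followed by attB2 and then the EHD1a open reading frame, which was annotated by homology to bovine EHD1, so mKate2 sits at the N terminus of the insert. An attB3 site and an SV40 polyadenylation signal complete the cassette. EHD1 is an ATP- and membrane-binding protein involved in membrane tubulation and endocytic recycling. A short match to medaka tyrosinase lies next to the cassette, and the record does not explain its significance.

The depositor and sequencing-derived records differ by only 18 nt in length and have the same feature order. The construct is used to image EHD1a localisation in live zebrafish muscle, and the associated study concerned an in vivo screen of T-tubule formation.
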