Features (pLannotate 1.2.2; 21 found; start..end, strand, type, name):
      7..228     -  rep_origin     M13 ori (fragment) (sequence partly withheld): M13 bacteriophage origin of replication; arrow indicates direction of (+) strand synthesis
    228..515     +  CDS            tyr (fragment) (sequence partly withheld): TYRO_ORYLA - Also known as tyro. Experimental evidence at transcript level: Swiss-Prot protein existence level 2. This is a copper-containing oxidase that functions in the formation of pigments such as melanins and other polyphenolic compounds. From Oryzias latipes (Japanese rice fish) (Japanese killifish).
   1097..1117    +  protein_bind   attB4: mutant version of attB; core recombination site for the Gateway® BP reaction BP Clonase™
   2025..2041    -  promoter       copia promoter (fragment): strong promoter from the Drosophila transposable element copia (Sinclair et al., 1986)
   5093..5113    +  protein_bind   attB1: mutant version of attB; core recombination site for the Gateway® BP reaction BP Clonase™
   5123..5818    +  CDS            mKate2: mKate2 is a basic (constitutively fluorescent) red fluorescent protein published in 2009, derived from Entacmaea quadricolor. It is reported to be a rapidly-maturing monomer with moderate acid sensitivity.
   5823..5843    -  protein_bind   attB2: mutant version of attB; core recombination site for the Gateway® BP reaction BP Clonase™
   5846..7432    +  CDS            EHD1: EHD1_BOVIN - Experimental evidence at protein level: Swiss-Prot protein existence level 1. ATP- and membrane-binding protein that controls membrane reorganization/tubulation upon ATP hydrolysis. Acts in early endocytic membrane fusion and membrane trafficking of recycling endosomes. Recruited to endosomal membranes upon nerve growth factor stimulation, indirectly regulates neurite outgrowth. Plays a role in myoblast fusion. Involved in the unidirectional retrograde dendritic transport of endocytosed BACE1 and in efficient sorting of BACE1 to axons implicating a function in neuronal APP process
   7445..7465    -  protein_bind   attB3: mutant version of attB; core recombination site for the Gateway® BP reaction BP Clonase™
   7469..7489    +  CDS            lacZα (fragment): LacZα fragment of β-galactosidase; lacZ fragment
   7505..7639    -  polyA_signal   SV40 poly(A) signal: SV40 polyadenylation signal
   7662..7745    -  CDS            large T antigen (fragment): large T antigen from SV40 (simian virus 40)
   8311..8351    -  misc_feature   MCS (fragment): pBluescript multiple cloning site
   8364..8382    -  promoter       T3 promoter: promoter for bacteriophage T3 RNA polymerase
   8427..8443    -  protein_bind   lac operator: The lac repressor binds to the lac operator to inhibit transcription in E. coli. This inhibition can be relieved by adding lactose or isopropyl-β-D-thiogalactopyranoside (IPTG). lac repressor encoded by lacI
   8451..8481    -  promoter       lac promoter: promoter for the E. coli lac operon
   8496..8517    -  protein_bind   CAP binding site: CAP binding activates transcription in the presence of cAMP. E. coli catabolite activator protein
   8530..8622    -  CDS            lacI (fragment): lac repressor; lacI; The lac repressor binds to the lac operator to inhibit transcription in E. coli. This inhibition can be relieved by adding lactose or isopropyl-β-D-thiogalactopyranoside (IPTG).
   8805..9393    -  rep_origin     ori: high-copy-number ColE1/pMB1/pBR322/pUC origin of replication
   9564..10424   -  CDS            AmpR: β-lactamase; bla; confers resistance to ampicillin, carbenicillin, and related antibiotics
  10425..10529   -  promoter       AmpR promoter: bla
>Addgene plasmid #109512 | actc1b-mKate2-EHD1a | depositor full sequence | sequence record 206449 | Full Sequence
CCACCTAAATTGTAAGCGTTAATATTTTGTTAAAATTCGCGTTAAATTTTTGTTAAATCAGCTCATTTTT
TAACCAATAGGCCGAAATCGGCAAAATCCCTTATAAATCAAAAGAATAGACCGAGATAGGGT
[37 nt withheld, positions 133-169]
AAAGAACGTGGACTCCAACGTCAAAGG
[32 nt withheld, positions 197-228]
GCTGGCTAAGAACTCATCAGCCTCCCCGGTCCATCTACCCACGTACCAATGCACCAATTGGCCACAATGA
CGGCTACTACATGGTGCCATTCCTTCCTCTTTATAGGAATGGAGACTACCTCCTGTCCAACAAGGCTCTT
GGATACGAGTACGCCTACCTGTTGGACCCAGGTCATTGCACAACACCAGAAATGCCCTCTGATCTGCAAA
AGACGTGAATATCTGTTCAGACACCCATATCCACTCTGTTCCACACAGGTCAGAGGTTTGTCCAGGAGTT
CTTGACAGAGGTGTAAAAAGTACTCAAAAATTTTACTCAAGTGAAAGTACAAGTACTTAGGGAAAATTTT
ACTCAATTAAAAGTAAAAGTATCTGGCTAGAATCTTACTTGAGTAAAAGTAAAAAAGTACTCCATTAAAA
TTGTACTTGAGTATTAAGGAAGTAAAAGTAAAAGCAAGAAAGAAAACTAGAGATTCTTGTTTAAGCTTTT
AATCTCAAAAAACATTAAATGAAATGCATACAAGGTTTTATCCTGCTTTAGAACTGTTTGTATTTAATTA
TCAAACTATAAGACAGACAATCTAATGCCAGTACACGCTACTCAAAGTTGTAAAACCTCAGATTTAACTT
CAGTAGAAGCTGATTCTCAAAATTGTTAGTGTCAAGCCTAGCTCTTTTGGGGCTGAAAAGCAATCCTGCA
GTGCTGAAAAGCCTCTCACAGGCAGCCGATGCGGGAAGAGGTGTATTAGTCTTGATAGAGAGGCTGCAAA
TAGCAGGAAACGTGAGCAGAGACTCCCTGGTGTCTGAAACACAGGCCAGATGGGCCCTCGAGCAGGAAAC
AGCTATGACCATGATTACGCCAAGCTATCAACTTTGTATAGAAAAGTTGGCACGCGCAGATTCCGTGTGG
GCCTGGTAATATCTTACCATTTTAAGCTATTTTAAGATTAGGGAAAAAAATTAAATAAAACTACTTTAAA
ATTACTTTCCTTAAAAAGCAACATATTTATTTAGTTTTTGTTTAACTGGCTCAAGATTGTAATATTTTAC
TTTTACATGTTTTTTTTAAGTACCTAAATGTGTTCAAAAGTAAAGTATGTTATTGTTTTTTTTTTTTTAA
TGTTAGCTAAGCTTTAAATTGTAATATATTACTTTTAAAAGTGACTTTTTAAAAATGTAAATAAAAAAGT
AACTATAAATGTGTAATGCATGTTATTTCTGTGGGTTTTTTAATTTTCATCTCAACTGGGCTTACAATTT
TAACATAATAAAAATCAAATCAAATCAAATCAGGCCCTTATTTGTCACATACACTCTTGTATACTGAAAT
AAACTAAATGTTGAGAAAAATTTAAATACACCAAAATAACGCATACCTTTTTTGTAATTACCTAAGTAAA
ACATTTAGTTCCTTTTTTAAGTGACTCAAGATTGTAATCTATTAATTGTAAAAGATAAAACTAGTGATCA
ATCTGACGTGCTTCTATGCAGCCTGTGAGATTAATTGTGATGTTTAATTATTAAACAATTTAAATGGATC
AAACATTTCACATGTGCTTATTGTGTCCAACAAAACCAGCAGAAGCACTTAAAAATATTGCATGACAACA
TGAGTTTTTAATGTAAATTATATATACTTCCTAAACGAAGTTAATCATATTTTCTAAAATAATAATGTCA
TTGAAATATTTAAATAAATGATAANCTTTAGTTGATTCAACATAAAATTGAAAGCAATAAGGACTTTTTT
TTTTTTACAGCGGTGAAGCAAAAGCNTGNAAATAATCATATAAATATAATAAATAAATAAATAAAATAAT
GGTTCTTGGTGCAAATATGAACACTTTAAATAAATATAGAATAAATATGATCAATAAGTCATAACGACGT
GTTTTATGTTGATTATAATTTAAACATGTTTCTAACGCAAGTTTTAAAAACTGTTTTAAAGTATTATTTT
AAGTTATAAGATCAATTTGACTCAACATTTTGTAGTGAAAATATGTTGTGTAAAATTAATATAATATACA
CTATAAAAATGCAAGGTTCCACACAATTCATTCATGTTGTCCCAACACAAATCGATTAAGTTAACAAATA
TATGTGGATTGAACATAAAAAATTAAGTTGTCCCAATGAAATCTCAAGAATTGTGTTGTTTCAGCTCATT
TTAAATAAGTAGTTTTAACAAGTAAAAAATAACATATTTTTGAGTGTGTATATATATATATTTATATATT
ACAAAATATAATAATATAAAATGTAAAAGATATAAACCATGCTACATATATTTAAGAGCTATTTTGCACA
TTACTTTTTTGCAAGCCATTTGAGTGTTTTTTTACAAATATATATTAGCTAAATATACAATATCTTAAAT
ATACAATTAATCAGACATGCAAAAAATGCATTTAACCTACATAAAAATACATGATCAACATATGTTTTAT
GCTGATTACAACTAAATCAAACGTAATGAAATTAATTTATAAAAGCGATTTAAATATGTCAATATTTTAA
GTTAAAATCACTTGAAACCTACTATAAATGAACTTAAATTTAAAAAATCTCCTTTAATTCCAATGCAGCA
CTGTTGTTTTTTCAGCTGAGGACCCCCGGTGCAGATGGTTGGCCCCCGGCCCGCTATTCTAAGGAAGCCT
TTCTTAATTTTAGGGCGGCGCTGCATGCGCTCAGATCAGATTCACGGGTGGAGAGGGTTATTTTCTCTTT
TTTATTTTTTCTTGCCTGCTCATATTTGGGCCTGTGTGAACCCCAGGCTCCGCCTCGGCCCCCAGGAGCC
GCTCTTATTTAAAGGGGATCCTCGCCTTCAGTCTTCGTCCCAGTGGAAGCATCAGTCTTGTGATAACAAC
TTGGTGAGTCCTACAGACCAGCGCTCGACTCTAGGCTTTAAATGCATTGATTTCTCTGGATTAGCTACCG
GGAGAGTTTTAACTTTGCTTATTAGTCTTGTGCTTGAACTGCTAGGTTTAAAGAGGGTTTTCTCTAATGC
ATGCATGAAGCGACAGCTGAAAACCAGAAATAGAGCGTTTGTCCTCCTGTTAAACTCTAGCCTTTCTTTG
GCATTTGTCAGTCCGAGTCTTCAGCTGCCGGCAGGAGATTGGGTTTCAGTAACACTTGCTGAGCACAAAC
TACACGTGCTTCCTTCAGATTTAATTCATTATTAATCATTCTAGATTTAAATGATCTTCTTACTCATTGC
TGATTATTTTAGCCTTGCGGAGCAGATTAAATGAGCACGTGTTTATTAAGATTGATTTAAATATAATTAA
TATTTCACCACTGTAGTTTTAAAATTGCCTTCTAAGTCATGGTTGATTTTTAATAGGTATCGGCTCTAAT
TAGATTACTATTTTGGTTTTTAAATGTTATTTCTATTTCATTTGTAGGCTCGTTTTTAATGTGATTTTAT
TAGATTCTAGTTTTAAAATCATCTTTTAGCCTTACTGAGCAGACTGAATGAACATGTTTCATTAAGATTA
ACTTCATTATAGTTAATTATTTAATCATTCTAGTGGATTATAAATCAGCTCTATTTAAATTGATTGTCGT
GTTTATTTCTATTTGATTTTTGATTATTTTTTAAGGTCGTTTTTATGTGATTTTTCCCCGATTCTAATTT
TAAACTAATTGTTTGATTTTTATATGATTCGACTCTTTTTAAATGAATTGTTTTGCTTTTTTTATTGAGC
ATATATATATATTATACAATTTCAATCAACAATTGTTGTGCTTTTTAAATGTTGTTTCTATTTCATTTCT
AGGGTCGATTTTATTCGATTCTAGTTTTAAAATCGTGATTTCTAACTCCTAACCTTACTGAGCAGACTGA
ATGAACATGTTTCATCAAGATTAACTTCATTATAGTTAATTATTGAATCGGGCTAGTGGTTTATAAATCA
GCTCTATTATAAATTAATTGTCATCATTATTTCTATTTAATTTTTATTATTTTTTTAGGATTATTTTTAA
GGGATTTTTTTCACGTTCTAGTTTTAAACTCAATGCTCATTACTGCTCACCCTTGCTGAGCAGTCTTTCG
TTAAGATTAAATTAATTAATAACCCATTCTAGTTTTAAAACAGTGTCTTAAGGCATAGCTGATATTTTAC
AAGTTTACTATTTAATATATCTCCATTTCTTTTTTTAGGGTCGATTTCATCTGATTTGATTAATTTTTAT
TATCTTCACTAAGCTTTTTGTTCTAGGTTTTATTCTCAGTATTATTACTGTTATATTTGAACTGAATTTC
TCCTCATAGTTTATTCATTTTATTTATTTATTTTTTGTTTATTCGCTATTTTGTATTTTAGTTTTTAATT
AGAAATTTTATTAGAATCGTTTTGAACTAGTTTTTATGCACTCTAACATTAATATTAAATCATAACTATT
ATTTTTATTATAATTTATTTGTGTTTATCTTTTTGTGTAGCTTTCATGTGTTTTTATTTTAGTTTTATTA
TGTTTGCATTGAATTTTTTGGACTAGTTTATATAACGATATACAGAAAAGCCATGACAACAAATGTTTTT
ATAATACCTATTAAGTATAAGCTAATCAGATTTCCACTATTCTGTTCAAAGTTAACATTATTAGCCATTC
TGATGGATCATTTGACATTTGTCATATGTCTTTATGAACACTGCTCTTTCAGATGCCACTTTTAAAGCTG
TTTTTTACAGTAAATGAACGTTTATTATTATGACATTATTTCCTAAGGCCTCTAGAGTACAGCAGGATGT
GGCGTGTGCATTACTGTGTAATTATGCTGACTGTAAATGTGCATTTATAGACTGTCAGCATGTCTGACTG
TGCGCTGTTGTGATTTGTCCTGCACAGACCAAGGCAAGTTTGTACAAAAAAGCAGGCTGCCACCATGGTG
AGCGAGCTGATTAAGGAGAACATGCACATGAAGCTGTACATGGAGGGCACCGTGAACAACCACCACTTCA
AGTGCACATCCGAGGGCGAAGGCAAGCCCTACGAGGGCACCCAGACCATGAGAATCAAGGCGGTCGAGGG
CGGCCCTCTCCCCTTCGCCTTCGACATCCTGGCTACCAGCTTCATGTACGGCAGCAAAACCTTCATCAAC
CACACCCAGGGCATCCCCGACTTCTTTAAGCAGTCCTTCCCCGAGGGCTTCACATGGGAGAGAGTCACCA
CATACGAAGACGGGGGCGTGCTGACCGCTACCCAGGACACCAGCCTCCAGGACGGCTGCCTCATCTACAA
CGTCAAGATCAGAGGGGTGAACTTCCCATCCAACGGCCCTGTGATGCAGAAGAAAACACTCGGCTGGGAG
GCCTCCACCGAGACCCTGTACCCCGCTGACGGCGGCCTGGAAGGCAGAGCCGACATGGCCCTGAAGCTCG
TGGGCGGGGGCCACCTGATCTGCAACTTGAAGACCACATACAGATCCAAGAAACCCGCTAAGAACCTCAA
GATGCCCGGCGTCTACTATGTGGACAGAAGACTGGAAAGAATCAAGGAGGCCGACAAAGAGACCTACGTC
GAGCAGCACGAGGTGGCTGTGGCCAGATACTGCGACCTCCCTAGCAAACTGGGGCACAGAGACCCAGCTT
TCTTGTACAAAGTGGCTTTCAGCTGGTCGAATAGAGATGGTAAGAAAGACCCAGAACTTTTCCAAAACGT
GTCCGATGGACTGAAGCGCCTTTACCGCACCAAACTCTTCCCTCTGGAGGACACCTATCATTTCCACGAC
TTCCATTCACCGGCGCTCGAAGATGCGGATTTTGACAACAAGCCCATGGTGCTGCTGGTGGGACAGTACT
CGACCGGGAAGACCACCTTCATCAGGCATTTAATGGAGCAGGATTTCCCCGGGATGAGGATAGGCCCAGA
GCCGACGACGGATTCCTTCATTGCGGTTATGCACGGTGAGCAAGAAGGCGTCATACCTGGTAATGCGCTG
GTGGTGGATCCGAAAAAGCCTTTCCGAAAACTCAACGCATTTGGCAACGCTTTCCTCAACAGGTTTATGT
GTGCACAGTTAAACAACCCGGTACTTGAGAGCATCAGTATCATCGATACTCCAGGCATCCTGTCAGGGGA
GAAACAGAGGATCAGCAGAGGCTATGACTTTGCTGCTGTTCTGGAGTGGTTTGCGGAGCGCGTGGACCGA
ATCATCCTGCTCTTCGACGCCCACAAGCTGGACATTTCGGATGAGTTTTCAGAGGTGATCAAGGCCCTGA
AGAACCACGAGGACAAGATGCGCGTGGTGCTGAATAAAGCAGATCAGATCAGCACGCAGCAGCTCATGAG
GGTTTATGGAGCCCTCATGTGGTCATTGGGCAAGATCATAAACACCCCTGAGGTGGTGCGGGTTTATATC
GGCTCCTTCTGGGCTCAGCCGCTGCTCATCGCTGAAAACCGGAAGCTGTTTGAAGCGGAGGAGCAGGATC
TTTTCCAGGATATTCAGAGTCTGCCGAGAAACGCAGCTCTGAGGAAACTCAACGATCTGATCAAAAGAGC
ACGTCTTGCTAAGGTACATGCTTACATTATCAGTGCTCTGAAGAAAGAGATGCCGAGCGTGTTTGGCAAA
GACTCAAAGAAGAAAGAGCTTATTAACAACTTGGGCGCTATATATGAAAAGATCCAGAAAGAGCACAACA
TTTCACCAGGAGACTTTCCAAACCTTAAGAAAATGCAGGAGTTGCTATCTGTTCAGGACTTCACCAAATT
CCCTGCCATGAAGCCCAAACTTCTAGAGTCGGTGGAAGACATGCTAGGTAACGACATCGCTAAGCTAATG
GCACTGGTGCGTAAAGAGGAGGCCACCATGCCCAGCCAATCAGTGAAGGGCGGTGCTTTTGAGGGAATCT
CAAACGGCCCGTTCGGTCATGGGTACGGAGAAGGCGCCGGCGAAGGCATCGACGAGCTGGAGTGGATCGT
GGGCCGTGACAAACCATCCTACGATGAAATTTTCTACACCCTCTCTCCGATCAACGGGAAGATCTCCGGA
GCCACAGCTAAGAAGGAGATGACGAAGTCCAAGCTGCCGAACACAGTGCTGGGGAAAATCTGGACTCTGG
CAGATGTGGATAAAGATGGATACCTGGATGACGAAGAGTTTGCTCTGGCCAATCACCTGATCAAGGTAAA
GCTTGAGGGCTTCGAGCTCCCGGCTAAACTTCCCAATCATCTTGTGCCTCCGTCCAAACGGCAAGAGCAC
AATTGACAACTTTATTATACATAGTTGATAATTCACTGGCCGTCGTTTTACGGTACCATCGATGATGATC
CAGACATGATAAGATACATTGATGAGTTTGGACAAACCACAACTAGAATGCAGTGAAAAAAATGCTTTAT
TTGTGAAATTTGTGATGCTATTGCTTTATTTGTAACCATTATAAGCTGCAATAAACAAGTTAACAACAAC
AATTGCATTCATTTTATGTTTCAGGTTCAGGGGGAGGTGTGGGAGGTTTTTTAAAGCAAGTAAAACCTCT
ACAAATGTGGTATGGCTGATTATGATCCTCTAGATCAGATCTGCGAAGATACGGCCACGGGTGCTCTTGA
TCCTGTGGCTGATTTTGGACTGTGCTGCTCGCAGCTGCTGATGAATCACATACTTCCTCCATTTTCTTCC
ACTGATTGACTGTTATAATTTCCCTAATTTCCAGGTCAAGGTGCTGTGCATTGTGGTAATAGATGTGACA
TGACGTCACTTCCAAAGGACCAATGAACATGTCTGACCAATTTCATATAATGTGAAAACGATTTTCATAG
GCAGAATAAATAACATTTAAATTAAACTGGGCATCAGCGCAATTCAATTGGTTTGGTAATAGCAAGGGAA
AATAGAATGAAGTGATCTCCAAAAAATAAGTACTTTTTGACTGTAAATAAAATTGTAAGGAGTAAAAAGT
ACTTTTTTTTCTAAAAAAATGTAATTAAGTAAAAGTAAAAGTATTGATTTTTAATTGTACTCAAGTAAAG
TAAAAATCCCCAAAAATAATACTTAAGTACAGTAATCAAGTAAAATTACTCAAGTACTTTACACCTCTGG
TTCTTGACCCCCTACCTTCAGCAAGCCCAGCAGATCCACTAGTTCTAGAGCGGCCGCCACCGCGGTGGAG
CTCCAGCTTTTGTTCCCTTTAGTGAGGGTTAATTGCGCGCTTGGCGTAATCATGGTCATAGCTGTTTCCT
GTGTGAAATTGTTATCCGCTCACAATTCCACACAACATACGAGCCGGAAGCATAAAGTGTAAAGCCTGGG
GTGCCTAATGAGTGAGCTAACTCACATTAATTGCGTTGCGCTCACTGCCCGCTTTCCAGTCGGGAAACCT
GTCGTGCCAGCTGCATTAATGAATCGGCCAACGCGCGGGGAGAGGCGGTTTGCGTATTGGGCGCTCTTCC
GCTTCCTCGCTCACTGACTCGCTGCGCTCGGTCGTTCGGCTGCGGCGAGCGGTATCAGCTCACTCAAAGG
CGGTAATACGGTTATCCACAGAATCAGGGGATAACGCAGGAAAGAACATGTGAGCAAAAGGCCAGCAAAA
GGCCAGGAACCGTAAAAAGGCCGCGTTGCTGGCGTTTTTCCATAGGCTCCGCCCCCCTGACGAGCATCAC
AAAAATCGACGCTCAAGTCAGAGGTGGCGAAACCCGACAGGACTATAAAGATACCAGGCGTTTCCCCCTG
GAAGCTCCCTCGTGCGCTCTCCTGTTCCGACCCTGCCGCTTACCGGATACCTGTCCGCCTTTCTCCCTTC
GGGAAGCGTGGCGCTTTCTCATAGCTCACGCTGTAGGTATCTCAGTTCGGTGTAGGTCGTTCGCTCCAAG
CTGGGCTGTGTGCACGAACCCCCCGTTCAGCCCGACCGCTGCGCCTTATCCGGTAACTATCGTCTTGAGT
CCAACCCGGTAAGACACGACTTATCGCCACTGGCAGCAGCCACTGGTAACAGGATTAGCAGAGCGAGGTA
TGTAGGCGGTGCTACAGAGTTCTTGAAGTGGTGGCCTAACTACGGCTACACTAGAAGGACAGTATTTGGT
ATCTGCGCTCTGCTGAAGCCAGTTACCTTCGGAAAAAGAGTTGGTAGCTCTTGATCCGGCAAACAAACCA
CCGCTGGTAGCGGTGGTTTTTTTGTTTGCAAGCAGCAGATTACGCGCAGAAAAAAAGGATCTCAAGAAGA
TCCTTTGATCTTTTCTACGGGGTCTGACGCTCAGTGGAACGAAAACTCACGTTAAGGGATTTTGGTCATG
AGATTATCAAAAAGGATCTTCACCTAGATCCTTTTAAATTAAAAATGAAGTTTTAAATCAATCTAAAGTA
TATATGAGTAAACTTGGTCTGACAGTTACCAATGCTTAATCAGTGAGGCACCTATCTCAGCGATCTGTCT
ATTTCGTTCATCCATAGTTGCCTGACTCCCCGTCGTGTAGATAACTACGATACGGGAGGGCTTACCATCT
GGCCCCAGTGCTGCAATGATACCGCGAGACCCACGCTCACCGGCTCCAGATTTATCAGCAATAAACCAGC
CAGCCGGAAGGGCCGAGCGCAGAAGTGGTCCTGCAACTTTATCCGCCTCCATCCAGTCTATTAATTGTTG
CCGGGAAGCTAGAGTAAGTAGTTCGCCAGTTAATAGTTTGCGCAACGTTGTTGCCATTGCTACAGGCATC
GTGGTGTCACGCTCGTCGTTTGGTATGGCTTCATTCAGCTCCGGTTCCCAACGATCAAGGCGAGTTACAT
GATCCCCCATGTTGTGCAAAAAAGCGGTTAGCTCCTTCGGTCCTCCGATCGTTGTCAGAAGTAAGTTGGC
CGCAGTGTTATCACTCATGGTTATGGCAGCACTGCATAATTCTCTTACTGTCATGCCATCCGTAAGATGC
TTTTCTGTGACTGGTGAGTACTCAACCAAGTCATTCTGAGAATAGTGTATGCGGCGACCGAGTTGCTCTT
GCCCGGCGTCAATACGGGATAATACCGCGCCACATAGCAGAACTTTAAAAGTGCTCATCATTGGAAAACG
TTCTTCGGGGCGAAAACTCTCAAGGATCTTACCGCTGTTGAGATCCAGTTCGATGTAACCCACTCGTGCA
CCCAACTGATCTTCAGCATCTTTTACTTTCACCAGCGTTTCTGGGTGAGCAAAAACAGGAAGGCAAAATG
CCGCAAAAAAGGGAATAAGGGCGACACGGAAATGTTGAATACTCATACTCTTCCTTTTTCAATATTATTG
AAGCATTTATCAGGGTTATTGTCTCATGAGCGGATACATATTTGAATGTATTTAGAAAAATAAACAAATA
GGGGTTCCGCGCACATTTCCCCGAAAAGTG
