Features (pLannotate 1.2.2; 21 found; start..end, strand, type, name):
      2..22      +  protein_bind   attB1: mutant version of attB; core recombination site for the Gateway® BP reaction BP Clonase™
     32..727     +  CDS            mKate2: mKate2 is a basic (constitutively fluorescent) red fluorescent protein published in 2009, derived from Entacmaea quadricolor. It is reported to be a rapidly-maturing monomer with moderate acid sensitivity.
    732..752     -  protein_bind   attB2: mutant version of attB; core recombination site for the Gateway® BP reaction BP Clonase™
    755..2341    +  CDS            EHD1: EHD1_BOVIN - Experimental evidence at protein level: Swiss-Prot protein existence level 1. ATP- and membrane-binding protein that controls membrane reorganization/tubulation upon ATP hydrolysis. Acts in early endocytic membrane fusion and membrane trafficking of recycling endosomes. Recruited to endosomal membranes upon nerve growth factor stimulation, indirectly regulates neurite outgrowth. Plays a role in myoblast fusion. Involved in the unidirectional retrograde dendritic transport of endocytosed BACE1 and in efficient sorting of BACE1 to axons implicating a function in neuronal APP process
   2354..2374    -  protein_bind   attB3: mutant version of attB; core recombination site for the Gateway® BP reaction BP Clonase™
   2378..2398    +  CDS            lacZα (fragment): LacZα fragment of β-galactosidase; lacZ fragment
   2414..2548    -  polyA_signal   SV40 poly(A) signal: SV40 polyadenylation signal
   2571..2654    -  CDS            large T antigen (fragment): large T antigen from SV40 (simian virus 40)
   3220..3260    -  misc_feature   MCS (fragment): pBluescript multiple cloning site
   3273..3291    -  promoter       T3 promoter: promoter for bacteriophage T3 RNA polymerase
   3336..3352    -  protein_bind   lac operator: The lac repressor binds to the lac operator to inhibit transcription in E. coli. This inhibition can be relieved by adding lactose or isopropyl-β-D-thiogalactopyranoside (IPTG). lac repressor encoded by lacI
   3360..3390    -  promoter       lac promoter: promoter for the E. coli lac operon
   3405..3426    -  protein_bind   CAP binding site: CAP binding activates transcription in the presence of cAMP. E. coli catabolite activator protein
   3439..3531    -  CDS            lacI (fragment): lac repressor; lacI; The lac repressor binds to the lac operator to inhibit transcription in E. coli. This inhibition can be relieved by adding lactose or isopropyl-β-D-thiogalactopyranoside (IPTG).
   3714..4302    -  rep_origin     ori: high-copy-number ColE1/pMB1/pBR322/pUC origin of replication
   4473..5333    -  CDS            AmpR: β-lactamase; bla; confers resistance to ampicillin, carbenicillin, and related antibiotics
   5334..5438    -  promoter       AmpR promoter: bla
   5464..5685    -  rep_origin     M13 ori (fragment) (sequence partly withheld): M13 bacteriophage origin of replication; arrow indicates direction of (+) strand synthesis
   5685..5972    +  CDS            tyr (fragment) (sequence partly withheld): TYRO_ORYLA - Also known as tyro. Experimental evidence at transcript level: Swiss-Prot protein existence level 2. This is a copper-containing oxidase that functions in the formation of pigments such as melanins and other polyphenolic compounds. From Oryzias latipes (Japanese rice fish) (Japanese killifish).
   6554..6574    +  protein_bind   attB4: mutant version of attB; core recombination site for the Gateway® BP reaction BP Clonase™
   7475..7491    -  promoter       copia promoter (fragment): strong promoter from the Drosophila transposable element copia (Sinclair et al., 1986)
>Addgene plasmid #109512 | actc1b-mKate2-EHD1a | addgene full sequence | sequence record 220136 | Addgene NGS Result
GCAAGTTTGTACAAAAAAGCAGGCTGCCACCATGGTGAGCGAGCTGATTAAGGAGAACATGCACATGAAG
CTGTACATGGAGGGCACCGTGAACAACCACCACTTCAAGTGCACATCCGAGGGCGAAGGCAAGCCCTACG
AGGGCACCCAGACCATGAGAATCAAGGCGGTCGAGGGCGGCCCTCTCCCCTTCGCCTTCGACATCCTGGC
TACCAGCTTCATGTACGGCAGCAAAACCTTCATCAACCACACCCAGGGCATCCCCGACTTCTTTAAGCAG
TCCTTCCCCGAGGGCTTCACATGGGAGAGAGTCACCACATACGAAGACGGGGGCGTGCTGACCGCTACCC
AGGACACCAGCCTCCAGGACGGCTGCCTCATCTACAACGTCAAGATCAGAGGGGTGAACTTCCCATCCAA
CGGCCCTGTGATGCAGAAGAAAACACTCGGCTGGGAGGCCTCCACCGAGACCCTGTACCCCGCTGACGGC
GGCCTGGAAGGCAGAGCCGACATGGCCCTGAAGCTCGTGGGCGGGGGCCACCTGATCTGCAACTTGAAGA
CCACATACAGATCCAAGAAACCCGCTAAGAACCTCAAGATGCCCGGCGTCTACTATGTGGACAGAAGACT
GGAAAGAATCAAGGAGGCCGACAAAGAGACCTACGTCGAGCAGCACGAGGTGGCTGTGGCCAGATACTGC
GACCTCCCTAGCAAACTGGGGCACAGAGACCCAGCTTTCTTGTACAAAGTGGCTTTCAGCTGGTCGAATA
GAGATGGTAAGAAAGACCCAGAACTTTTCCAAAACGTGTCCGATGGACTGAAGCGCCTTTACCGCACCAA
ACTCTTCCCTCTGGAGGACACCTATCATTTCCACGACTTCCATTCACCGGCGCTCGAAGATGCGGATTTT
GACAACAAGCCCATGGTGCTGCTGGTGGGACAGTACTCGACCGGGAAGACCACCTTCATCAGGCATTTAA
TGGAGCAGGATTTCCCCGGGATGAGGATAGGCCCAGAGCCGACGACGGATTCCTTCATTGCGGTTATGCA
CGGTGAGCAAGAAGGCGTCATACCTGGTAATGCGCTGGTGGTGGATCCGAAAAAGCCTTTCCGAAAACTC
AACGCATTTGGCAACGCTTTCCTCAACAGGTTTATGTGTGCACAGTTAAACAACCCGGTACTTGAGAGCA
TCAGTATCATCGATACTCCAGGCATCCTGTCAGGGGAGAAACAGAGGATCAGCAGAGGCTATGACTTTGC
TGCTGTTCTGGAGTGGTTTGCGGAGCGCGTGGACCGAATCATCCTGCTCTTCGACGCCCACAAGCTGGAC
ATTTCGGATGAGTTTTCAGAGGTGATCAAGGCCCTGAAGAACCACGAGGACAAGATGCGCGTGGTGCTGA
ATAAAGCAGATCAGATCAGCACGCAGCAGCTCATGAGGGTTTATGGAGCCCTCATGTGGTCATTGGGCAA
GATCATAAACACCCCTGAGGTGGTGCGGGTTTATATCGGCTCCTTCTGGGCTCAGCCGCTGCTCATCGCT
GAAAACCGGAAGCTGTTTGAAGCGGAGGAGCAGGATCTTTTCCAGGATATTCAGAGTCTGCCGAGAAACG
CAGCTCTGAGGAAACTCAACGATCTGATCAAAAGAGCACGTCTTGCTAAGGTACATGCTTACATTATCAG
TGCTCTGAAGAAAGAGATGCCGAGCGTGTTTGGCAAAGACTCAAAGAAGAAAGAGCTTATTAACAACTTG
GGCGCTATATATGAAAAGATCCAGAAAGAGCACAACATTTCACCAGGAGACTTTCCAAACCTTAAGAAAA
TGCAGGAGTTGCTATCTGTTCAGGACTTCACCAAATTCCCTGCCATGAAGCCCAAACTTCTAGAGTCGGT
GGAAGACATGCTAGGTAACGACATCGCTAAGCTAATGGCACTGGTGCGTAAAGAGGAGGCCACCATGCCC
AGCCAATCAGTGAAGGGCGGTGCTTTTGAGGGAATCTCAAACGGCCCGTTCGGTCATGGGTACGGAGAAG
GCGCCGGCGAAGGCATCGACGAGCTGGAGTGGATCGTGGGCCGTGACAAACCATCCTACGATGAAATTTT
CTACACCCTCTCTCCGATCAACGGGAAGATCTCCGGAGCCACAGCTAAGAAGGAGATGACGAAGTCCAAG
CTGCCGAACACAGTGCTGGGGAAAATCTGGACTCTGGCAGATGTGGATAAAGATGGATACCTGGATGACG
AAGAGTTTGCTCTGGCCAATCACCTGATCAAGGTAAAGCTTGAGGGCTTCGAGCTCCCGGCTAAACTTCC
CAATCATCTTGTGCCTCCGTCCAAACGGCAAGAGCACAATTGACAACTTTATTATACATAGTTGATAATT
CACTGGCCGTCGTTTTACGGTACCATCGATGATGATCCAGACATGATAAGATACATTGATGAGTTTGGAC
AAACCACAACTAGAATGCAGTGAAAAAAATGCTTTATTTGTGAAATTTGTGATGCTATTGCTTTATTTGT
AACCATTATAAGCTGCAATAAACAAGTTAACAACAACAATTGCATTCATTTTATGTTTCAGGTTCAGGGG
GAGGTGTGGGAGGTTTTTTAAAGCAAGTAAAACCTCTACAAATGTGGTATGGCTGATTATGATCCTCTAG
ATCAGATCTGCGAAGATACGGCCACGGGTGCTCTTGATCCTGTGGCTGATTTTGGACTGTGCTGCTCGCA
GCTGCTGATGAATCACATACTTCCTCCATTTTCTTCCACTGATTGACTGTTATAATTTCCCTAATTTCCA
GGTCAAGGTGCTGTGCATTGTGGTAATAGATGTGACATGACGTCACTTCCAAAGGACCAATGAACATGTC
TGACCAATTTCATATAATGTGAAAACGATTTTCATAGGCAGAATAAATAACATTTAAATTAAACTGGGCA
TCAGCGCAATTCAATTGGTTTGGTAATAGCAAGGGAAAATAGAATGAAGTGATCTCCAAAAAATAAGTAC
TTTTTGACTGTAAATAAAATTGTAAGGAGTAAAAAGTACTTTTTTTTCTAAAAAAATGTAATTAAGTAAA
AGTAAAAGTATTGATTTTTAATTGTACTCAAGTAAAGTAAAAATCCCCAAAAATAATACTTAAGTACAGT
AATCAAGTAAAATTACTCAAGTACTTTACACCTCTGGTTCTTGACCCCCTACCTTCAGCAAGCCCAGCAG
ATCCACTAGTTCTAGAGCGGCCGCCACCGCGGTGGAGCTCCAGCTTTTGTTCCCTTTAGTGAGGGTTAAT
TGCGCGCTTGGCGTAATCATGGTCATAGCTGTTTCCTGTGTGAAATTGTTATCCGCTCACAATTCCACAC
AACATACGAGCCGGAAGCATAAAGTGTAAAGCCTGGGGTGCCTAATGAGTGAGCTAACTCACATTAATTG
CGTTGCGCTCACTGCCCGCTTTCCAGTCGGGAAACCTGTCGTGCCAGCTGCATTAATGAATCGGCCAACG
CGCGGGGAGAGGCGGTTTGCGTATTGGGCGCTCTTCCGCTTCCTCGCTCACTGACTCGCTGCGCTCGGTC
GTTCGGCTGCGGCGAGCGGTATCAGCTCACTCAAAGGCGGTAATACGGTTATCCACAGAATCAGGGGATA
ACGCAGGAAAGAACATGTGAGCAAAAGGCCAGCAAAAGGCCAGGAACCGTAAAAAGGCCGCGTTGCTGGC
GTTTTTCCATAGGCTCCGCCCCCCTGACGAGCATCACAAAAATCGACGCTCAAGTCAGAGGTGGCGAAAC
CCGACAGGACTATAAAGATACCAGGCGTTTCCCCCTGGAAGCTCCCTCGTGCGCTCTCCTGTTCCGACCC
TGCCGCTTACCGGATACCTGTCCGCCTTTCTCCCTTCGGGAAGCGTGGCGCTTTCTCATAGCTCACGCTG
TAGGTATCTCAGTTCGGTGTAGGTCGTTCGCTCCAAGCTGGGCTGTGTGCACGAACCCCCCGTTCAGCCC
GACCGCTGCGCCTTATCCGGTAACTATCGTCTTGAGTCCAACCCGGTAAGACACGACTTATCGCCACTGG
CAGCAGCCACTGGTAACAGGATTAGCAGAGCGAGGTATGTAGGCGGTGCTACAGAGTTCTTGAAGTGGTG
GCCTAACTACGGCTACACTAGAAGAACAGTATTTGGTATCTGCGCTCTGCTGAAGCCAGTTACCTTCGGA
AAAAGAGTTGGTAGCTCTTGATCCGGCAAACAAACCACCGCTGGTAGCGGTGGTTTTTTTGTTTGCAAGC
AGCAGATTACGCGCAGAAAAAAAGGATCTCAAGAAGATCCTTTGATCTTTTCTACGGGGTCTGACGCTCA
GTGGAACGAAAACTCACGTTAAGGCATTTTGGTCATGAGATTATCAAAAAGGATCTTCACCTAGATCCTT
TTAAATTAAAAATGAAGTTTTAAATCAATCTAAAGTATATATGAGTAAACTTGGTCTGACAGTTACCAAT
GCTTAATCAGTGAGGCACCTATCTCAGCGATCTGTCTATTTCGTTCATCCATAGTTGCCTGACTCCCCGT
CGTGTAGATAACTACGATACGGGAGGGCTTACCATCTGGCCCCAGTGCTGCAATGATACCGCGAGACCCA
CGCTCACCGGCTCCAGATTTATCAGCAATAAACCAGCCAGCCGGAAGGGCCGAGCGCAGAAGTGGTCCTG
CAACTTTATCCGCCTCCATCCAGTCTATTAATTGTTGCCGGGAAGCTAGAGTAAGTAGTTCGCCAGTTAA
TAGTTTGCGCAACGTTGTTGCCATTGCTACAGGCATCGTGGTGTCACGCTCGTCGTTTGGTATGGCTTCA
TTCAGCTCCGGTTCCCAACGATCAAGGCGAGTTACATGATCCCCCATGTTGTGCAAAAAAGCGGTTAGCT
CCTTCGGTCCTCCGATCGTTGTCAGAAGTAAGTTGGCCGCAGTGTTATCACTCATGGTTATGGCAGCACT
GCATAATTCTCTTACTGTCATGCCATCCGTAAGATGCTTTTCTGTGACTGGTGAGTACTCAACCAAGTCA
TTCTGAGAATAGTGTATGCGGCGACCGAGTTGCTCTTGCCCGGCGTCAATACGGGATAATACCGCGCCAC
ATAGCAGAACTTTAAAAGTGCTCATCATTGGAAAACGTTCTTCGGGGCGAAAACTCTCAAGGATCTTACC
GCTGTTGAGATCCAGTTCGATGTAACCCACTCGTGCACCCAACTGATCTTCAGCATCTTTTACTTTCACC
AGCGTTTCTGGGTGAGCAAAAACAGGAAGGCAAAATGCCGCAAAAAAGGGAATAAGGGCGACACGGAAAT
GTTGAATACTCATACTCTTCCTTTTTCAATATTATTGAAGCATTTATCAGGGTTATTGTCTCATGAGCGG
ATACATATTTGAATGTATTTAGAAAAATAAACAAATAGGGGTTCCGCGCACATTTCCCCGAAAAGTGCCA
CCTAAATTGTAAGCGTTAATATTTTGTTAAAATTCGCGTTAAATTTTTGTTAAATCAGCTCATTTTTTAA
CCAATAGGCCGAAATCGGCAAAATCCCTTATAAATCAAAAGAATAGACCGAGATAGGGT
[37 nt withheld, positions 5590-5626]
AAAGAACGTGGACTCCAACGTCAAAGG
[32 nt withheld, positions 5654-5685]
GCTGGCTAAGAACTCATCAGCCTCCCCGGTCCATCTACCCACGTACCAATGCACCAATTGGCCACAATGA
CGGCTACTACATGGTGCCATTCCTTCCTCTTTATAGGAATGGAGACTACCTCCTGTCCAACAATGCTCTT
GGATACGAGTACGCCTACCTGTTGGACCCAGGTCATTGCACAACACCAGAAATGCCCTCTGATCTGCAAA
AGACGTGAATATCTGTTCAGACACCCATATCCACTCTGTTCCACACAGGTCAGAGGTTTGTCCAGGAGTT
CTTGACAGAGGTGTAAAAAGTACTCAAAAATTTTACTCAAGTGAAAGTACAAGTACTTAGGGAAAATTTT
ACTCAATTAAAAGTAAAAGTATCTGGCTAGAATCTTACTTGAGTAAAAGTAAAAAAGTACTCCATTAAAA
TTGTACTTGAGTATTAAGGAAGTAAAAGTAAAAGCAAGAAAGAAAACTAGAGATTCTTGTTTAAGCTTTT
AATCTCAAAAAACATTAAATGAAATGCATACAAGGTTTTATCCTGCTTTAGAACTGTTTGTATTTAATTA
TCAAACTATAAGACAGACAATCTAATGCCAGTACACGCTACTCAAAGTTGTAAAACCTCAGATTTAACTT
CAGTAGAAGCTGATTCTCAAAATTGTTAGTGTCAAGCCTAGCTCTTTTGGGGCTGAAAAGCAATCCTGCA
GTGCTGAAAAGCCTCTCACAGGCAGCCGATGCGGGAAGAGGTGTATTAGTCTTGATAGAGAGGCTGCAAA
TAGCAGGAAACGTGAGCAGAGACTCCCTGGTGTCTGAAACACAGGCCAGATGGGCCCTCGAGCAGGAAAC
AGCTATGACCATGATTACGCCAAGCTATCAACTTTGTATAGAAAAGTTGGCACGCGCAGATTCCGTGTGG
GCCTGGTAATATCTTACCATTTTAAGCTATTTTAAGATTAGGGAAAAAAATTAAATAAAACTACTTTAAA
ATTACTTTCCTTAAAAAGCAACATATTTATTTAGTTTTTGTTTAACTGGCTCAAGATTGTAATATTTTAC
TTTTACATGTTTTTTTAAGTACCTAAATGTGTTCAAAAGTAAAGTATGTTATTGTTTTTTTTTTTTAATG
TTAGCTAAGCTTTAAATTGTAATATATTACTTTTAAAAGTGACTTTTTAAAAATGTAAATAAAAAAGTAA
CTATAAATGTGTAATGCATGTTATTTCTGTGGGTTTTTAATTTTCATCTCAACTGGGCTTACAATTTTAA
CATAATAAAAATCAAATCAAATCAAATCAGGCCCTTATTTGTCACATACACTCTTGTATACTGAAATAAA
CTAAATGTTGAGAAAAATTTAAATACACCAAAATAACGCATACCTTTTTTGTAATTACCTAAGTAAAACA
TTTAGTTCCTTTTTTAAGTGACTCAAGATTGTAATCTATTAATTGTAAAAGATAAAACTAGTGATCAATC
TGACGTGCTTCTATGCAGCCTGTGAGATTAATTGTGATGTTTAATTATTAAACAATTTAAATGGATCAAA
CATTTCACATGTGCTTATTGTGTCCAACAAAACCAGCAGAAGCACTTAAAAATATTGCATGACAACATGA
GTTTTTAATGTAAATTATATATACTTCCTAAACGAAGTTAATCATATTTCTAAAATAATAATGTCATTGA
AATATTTAAATAAATGATAAGCTTTAGTTGATTCAACATAAAATTGAAAGCAATAAGGACTTTTTTTTTT
TACAGCGGTGAAGCAAAAGCATGTAATAATCATATAATATAATAAATAAATAAATAAATAATGGCTCTTG
GTGCAAATATGAACACTTTAAATAAATATAGAATAAATATGATCAATAAGTCATAACGATGTGTTTTATG
TTGATTATAATTTAAACATGTTTCTAACGCAAGTTTTAAAAACTGTTTTAAAGTATTATTTTAAGTTATA
AGATCAATTTGACTCAACATTTTGTAGTGAAAATATGTTGTGTAAAATTAATATAATATACACTATAAAA
ATGCAGGGTTCCACACAATACATTAATGTTGTCCCAACACAAATCGATTAAGTTAACAAATATATGTGGA
TTGAACATAAAAAATTAAGTTGTCCCAATGAAATCTCAAGAATTGTGTTGTTTCAGCTCATTTTAAATAA
GTAGTTTTAACAAGTAAAAAATAACATATTTTTGAGTGTGTATATATATATATTACAAAATATAATAATA
TAAAATGTAAAAGATATAAACCATGCTACATATATTTAAGAGCTATTTTGCACATTACTTTTTTGCAAGC
CATTTTAGTGTTTTTTTTACAAATATATATTAGCTAAATATACAATATCTTAAATATACAATTAATCAGA
CATGCAATTAATGCATTTAACCTACATAAAAATACATGATCAACATATGTTTTATGCTGATTACAACTAA
ATCAAACGTAATGAAATTAATTTATAAAAGCGATTTAAATATGTCAATATTTTAAGTTAAAATCACTTGA
AACCTACTATAAATGAACTTAAATTAAAAAAATCTCCTTTAATTCCAATGCAACAGTGTTGTTTTTTCAG
CTGAGGACCCCCGGTGCAGATGGTTGGCCCCCGGCCCGCTATTCTAAGGAAGCCTTTCTTAATTTTAGGG
CGGCGCTGCATGCGCTCAGATCAGATTCACGGGTGGAGAGGGTTATTTTCTCTTTTTTATTTTTTCTTGC
CTGCTCATATTTGGGCCTGTGTGAACCCCAGGCTCCGCCTCGGCCCCCAGGAGCCGCTCTTATTTAAAGG
GGATCCTCGCCTTCAGTCTTCGTCCCAGTGGAAGCATCAGTCTTGTGATAACAACTTGGTGAGTCCTACA
GACCAGCGCTCGACTCTAGGCTTTAAATGCATTGATTTCTCTGGATTAGCTACCGGGAGAGTTTTAACTT
TGCTTATTAGTCTTGTGCTCGAACTGCTAGGTTTAAAGAGTGTTTTCTCTAATGCATGCATGAAGCGACA
GCTGAAAACCAGAAATAGAGCGTTTGTCCTCCTGTTAAACTCTAGCCTTTCTTTGGCATTTGTCAGTCCG
AGTCTTCAGCTGCCGGCAGGAGATTGGGTTTCAGTAACACTTGCTGAGCACAAACTACACGTGCTTTCTT
CAGATTTAATTCATTATTAATCATTCTAGATTTAAATGATGTTCTTACTCATTGCTGATTATTTTAGCCT
TGCGGAGCAGATTAAATGAGCACGTGTTTCATTAAGATTGATTTAAATATAATTAATATTTCACCACTGT
AGTTTTAAAATTGCCTTCTAAGTCATGGTTGATTTTTAATAGGTATCGGCTCTAATTAGATTACTATTTT
GGTTTTTAAATGTTATTTCTATTTCATTTGTAGGCTCGTTTTTAATGTGATTTTATTAGATTCTAGTTTT
AAAATCATCTCTTAGCCTTAATGAGCAGACTGAATGAACATGTTTCATTAAGATTAACTTCATTATAATG
AATTATTTAATCATTCTAGTGGGTTATAAATCAGCTCTATTTAAATTAATTGTCGTGTTTATTTCTATTT
AATTTTTGATTATTTTTTCAGGGTCGTTTTTATGTGATTTTTTCCCGTTTCTAATTTTAAACTAATTGTT
TGATTTTTATATGATTCGACTCTTTTTAAATGAATTGTTTTGCTTTTTTTATTGAGCATATATATATTAT
ACAATTTCAATCAACAATTGTTGTGCTTTTTAAATGTTGTTTCTATTTCATTTCTAGGGTCGATTTTATT
CGATTCTAGTTTTAAAATCGTGATTTTTAACTTCTAACCTTACTGAGCAGACTGAATGAACATGTTTCAT
CAAGATTAACTTCATTATAGTTAATTATTGAATCGTGCTAGTGGTTTATAAATCAGCTCTATTTAAATTA
ATCATCATCATTATTTCTATTTAATTTTTATTATTTCTTTAGGATTATTTTTATGTGATTTTTTTCACGT
TCTAGTTTTAAACTCAATGCTCATTACTGCTCACCCTTGCTGAGCAGTCTTTCGTTAAGATTAAATTAAT
TAATAACCATTCTAGTTTTAAAACAGTGTCTTAAGGCATAGCTGATATTTTACAAGTTTACTATTTAATA
TATCTCCTTTCTTTTTTTAGGGTCGATTTCATCTGATTTGATTAATTTTTATTATCTTCACTAAGCTTTT
TGTTCTAGGTTTTATTCTCAGTATTATTACTGTTATATTTGAACTGAATTTCTCCTCATAGTTTATTCAT
TTTATTTATTTATTTTTTGTTTATTCGCTATTTTGTATTTTAGTTTTTAATTAGAAATTTTATTAGAATC
GTTTTGAACTAGTTTTTATGCACTCTAACATTAATATTAAATCATAACTATTATTTTTATTATAATTTAT
TTGTGTTTATCTTTTTGTGTAGCTTTCATGTGTTTTTATTTTAGTTTTATTATGTTTGCATTGAATTTTT
TGGACTAGTTTATATAACGATATACAGAAAAGCCATGACAACAAATGTTTTTATAATACCTATTAAGTAT
AAGCTAATCAGATTTCCACTATTCTGTTCAAAGTTAACATTATTAGCCATTCTGATGGATCATTTGACAT
TTGTCATATGTCTTTATGAACACTGCTCTTTCAGATGCCACTTTTAAAGCTGTTTTTTACAGTAAATGAA
CGTTTATTATTATGACATTATTTCCTAAGGCCTCTAGAGTACAGCAGGATGTGGCGTGTGCATTACCGTG
TAATTATGCTGACTGTAAATGTGCATTTATAGACTGTCAGCATGTCTGACTGTGCGCTGTTGTGATTGGT
CCTGCACAGACCAAG
